>Addgene plasmid #209876 | PM-B | addgene full sequence | sequence record 415466 | Addgene NGS Result
ATATATGGAGTTCCGCGTTACATAACTTACGGTAAATGGCCCGCCTGGCTGACCGCCCAACGACCCCCGC
CCATTGACGTCAATAATGACGTATGTTCCCATAGTAACGCCAATAGGGACTTTCCATTGACGTCAATGGG
TGGAGTATTTACGGTAAACTGCCCACTTGGCAGTACATCAAGTGTATCATATGCCAAGTACGCCCCCTAT
TGACGTCAATGACGGTAAATGGCCCGCCTGGCATTATGCCCAGTACATGACCTTATGGGACTTTCCTACT
TGGCAGTACATCTACGTATTAGTCATCGCTATTACCATGGTGATGCGGTTTTGGCAGTACATCAATGGGC
GTGGATAGCGGTTTGACTCACGGGGATTTCCAAGTCTCCACCCCATTGACGTCAATGGGAGTTTGTTTTG
GCACCAAAATCAACGGGACTTTCCAAAATGTCGTAACAACTCCGCCCCATTGACGCAAATGGGCGGTAGG
CGTGTACGGTGGGAGGTCTATATAAGCAGAGCTGGTTTAGTGAACCGTCAGATCCGCTAGCGCTACCGGT
CGCCACCATGCTGTGCTGTATGAGAAGAACCAAACAGGTTGAAAAAAATGATGACGACCAAAAGATTGGT
GGTGGTGGTAGTGGTGGTGGTGGTAGTGCTGCCACCATCAAAGAGTTCATGCGCTTCAAGGTGCGCATGG
AGGGCTCCATGAACGGCCACGAGTTCGAGATCGAGGGCGAGGGCGAGGGCCGCCCCTACGAGGGCACCCA
GACCGCCAAGCTGAAGGTGACCAAGGGCGGCCCCCTGCCCTTTGCCTGGGACATCCTGTCCCCCCAGATC
ATGTACGGCTCCAAAGCGTACGTGAGGCACCCCGCCGACATCCCCGATTACAAGAAGCTGCCCTTCCCCG
AGGGCTTCAAGTGGGAGCGCGTGATGAACTTCGAAGACGGCGGTCTGGTGACCGTTACCCAGGACTCCTC
CCTGCAGGACGGCACGCTGATCTGCAAGGTGAAGATTCGCGGCACCAACTTCCCCCCCGACGGCCCCGTA
ATGCAGAAGAAGACCATGGGCTGGGAGGCCTCCACCGAGATGCTGTACCCCAAGGACGGCGTGCTGAAGG
GCCATAGCTATCAGGCCCTGAAGCTGAAGGACGGCGGCCACTACCTGGTGGAGTTCGAGACCATCTACAT
GGCCAAGAAGCCCGTGCAACTGCCCGGCGATTACTGTGTGGACACCAAGCTGGACATCACCTCCCACAAC
GAGGACTACACCATCGTGGAACAGTACGGGCGCTCCGAGGGCCGCCACCGTCTGGGCATGGACGAGCGGT
ACAAGTGACTGCAGTCGACGGTACCGCGGGCCCGGGATCCACCGGATCTAGATAACTGATCATAATCAGC
CATACCACATTTGTAGAGGTTTTACTTGCTTTAAAAAACCTCCCACACCTCCCCCTGAACCTGAAACATA
AAATGAATGCAATTGTTGTTGTTAACTTGTTTATTGCAGCTTATAATGGTTACAAATAAAGCAATAGCAT
CACAAATTTCACAAATAAAGCATTTTTTTCACTGCATTCTAGTTGTGGTTTGTCCAAACTCATCAATGTA
TCTTAACGCGTAAATTGTAAGCGTTAATATTTTGTTAAAATTCGCGTTAAATTTTTGTTAAATCAGCTCA
TTTTTTAACCAATAGGCCGAAATCGGCAAAATCCCTTATAAATCAAAAGAATAGACCGAGATAGGGT
[37 nt withheld, positions 1748-1784]
AAAGAACGTGGACTCCAACGTCAAAGG
[49 nt withheld, positions 1812-1860]
T
[91 nt withheld, positions 1862-1952]
G
[124 nt withheld, positions 1954-2077]
CAGGTGGCACTTTTCGGGGAAATGTGCGCGGAACCCCTATTTGTTTATTTTTCTAAATACATTCAAATAT
GTATCCGCTCATGAGACAATAACCCTGATAAATGCTTCAATAATATTGAAAAAGGAAGAGTCCTGAGGCG
GAAAGAACCAGCTGTGGAATGTGTGTCAGTTAGGGTGTGGAAAGTCCCCAGGCTCCCCAGCAGGCAGAAG
TATGCAAAGCATGCATCTCAATTAGTCAGCAACCAGGTGTGGAAAGTCCCCAGGCTCCCCAGCAGGCAGA
AGTATGCAAAGCATGCATCTCAATTAGTCAGCAACCATAGTCCCGCCCCTAACTCCGCCCATCCCGCCCC
TAACTCCGCCCAGTTCCGCCCATTCTCCGCCCCATGGCTGACTAATTTTTTTTATTTATGCAGAGGCCGA
GGCCGCCTCGGCCTCTGAGCTATTCCAGAAGTAGTGAGGAGGCTTTTTTGGAGGCCTAGGCTTTTGCAAA
GATCGATCAAGAGACAGGATGAGGATCGTTTCGCATGATTGAACAAGATGGATTGCACGCAGGTTCTCCG
GCCGCTTGGGTGGAGAGGCTATTCGGCTATGACTGGGCACAACAGACAATCGGCTGCTCTGATGCCGCCG
TGTTCCGGCTGTCAGCGCAGGGGCGCCCGGTTCTTTTTGTCAAGACCGACCTGTCCGGTGCCCTGAATGA
ACTGCAAGACGAGGCAGCGCGGCTATCGTGGCTGGCCACGACGGGCGTTCCTTGCGCAGCTGTGCTCGAC
GTTGTCACTGAAGCGGGAAGGGACTGGCTGCTATTGGGCGAAGTGCCGGGGCAGGATCTCCTGTCATCTC
ACCTTGCTCCTGCCGAGAAAGTATCCATCATGGCTGATGCAATGCGGCGGCTGCATACGCTTGATCCGGC
TACCTGCCCATTCGACCACCAAGCGAAACATCGCATCGAGCGAGCACGTACTCGGATGGAAGCCGGTCTT
GTCGATCAGGATGATCTGGACGAAGAGCATCAGGGGCTCGCGCCAGCCGAACTGTTCGCCAGGCTCAAGG
CGAGCATGCCCGACGGCGAGGATCTCGTCGTGACCCATGGCGATGCCTGCTTGCCGAATATCATGGTGGA
AAATGGCCGCTTTTCTGGATTCATCGACTGTGGCCGGCTGGGTGTGGCGGACCGCTATCAGGACATAGCG
TTGGCTACCCGTGATATTGCTGAAGAGCTTGGCGGCGAATGGGCTGACCGCTTCCTCGTGCTTTACGGTA
TCGCCGCTCCCGATTCGCAGCGCATCGCCTTCTATCGCCTTCTTGACGAGTTCTTCTGAGCGGGACTCTG
GGGTTCGAAATGACCGACCAAGCGACGCCCAACCTGCCATCACGAGATTTCGATTCCACCGCCGCCTTCT
ATGAAAGGTTGGGCTTCGGAATCGTTTTCCGGGACGCCGGCTGGATGATCCTCCAGCGCGGGGATCTCAT
GCTGGAGTTCTTCGCCCACCCTAGGGGGAGGCTAACTGAAACACGGAAGGAGACAATACCGGAAGGAACC
CGCGCTATGACGGCAATAAAAAGACAGAATAAAACGCACGGTGTTGGGTCGTTTGTTCATAAACGCGGGG
TTCGGTCCCAGGGCTGGCACTCTGTCGATACCCCACCGAGACCCCATTGGGGCCAATACGCCCGCGTTTC
TTCCTTTTCCCCACCCCACCCCCCAAGTTCGGGTGAAGGCCCAGGGCTCGCAGCCAACGTCGGGGCGGCA
GGCCCTGCCATAGCCTCAGGTTACTCATATATACTTTAGATTGATTTAAAACTTCATTTTTAATTTAAAA
GGATCTAGGTGAAGATCCTTTTTGATAATCTCATGACCAAAATCCCTTAACGTGAGTTTTCGTTCCACTG
AGCGTCAGACCCCGTAGAAAAGATCAAAGGATCTTCTTGAGATCCTTTTTTTCTGCGCGTAATCTGCTGC
TTGCAAACAAAAAAACCACCGCTACCAGCGGTGGTTTGTTTGCCGGATCAAGAGCTACCAACTCTTTTTC
CGAAGGTAACTGGCTTCAGCAGAGCGCAGATACCAAATACTGTTCTTCTAGTGTAGCCGTAGTTAGGCCA
CCACTTCAAGAACTCTGTAGCACCGCCTACATACCTCGCTCTGCTAATCCTGTTACCAGTGGCTGCTGCC
AGTGGCGATAAGTCGTGTCTTACCGGGTTGGACTCAAGACGATAGTTACCGGATAAGGCGCAGCGGTCGG
GCTGAACGGGGGGTTCGTGCACACAGCCCAGCTTGGAGCGAACGACCTACACCGAACTGAGATACCTACA
GCGTGAGCTATGAGAAAGCGCCACGCTTCCCGAAGGGAGAAAGGCGGACAGGTATCCGGTAAGCGGCAGG
GTCGGAACAGGAGAGCGCACGAGGGAGCTTCCAGGGGGAAACGCCTGGTATCTTTATAGTCCTGTCGGGT
TTCGCCACCTCTGACTTGAGCGTCGATTTTTGTGATGCTCGTCAGGGGGGCGGAGCCTATGGAAAAACGC
CAGCAACGCGGCCTTTTTACGGTTCCTGGCCTTTTGCTGGCCTTTTGCTCACATGTTCTTTCCTGCGTTA
TCCCCTGATTCTGTGGATAACCGTATTACCGCCATGCATTAGTTATTAATAGTAATCAATTACGGGGTCA
TTAGTTCATAGCCC
Features (pLannotate 1.2.2; 16 found; start..end, strand, type, name):
     16..319     +  enhancer       CMV enhancer: human cytomegalovirus immediate early enhancer
    320..523     +  promoter       CMV promoter: human cytomegalovirus (CMV) immediate early promoter
    627..652     -  CDS            9xHis (fragment): 9xHis affinity tag
    667..1335    +  CDS            dTomato: dTomato is a basic (constitutively fluorescent) orange fluorescent protein published in 2004, derived from Discosoma sp.. It is reported to be a somewhat slowly-maturing dimer with low acid sensitivity.
   1339..1370    +  misc_feature   MCS (fragment): multiple cloning site
   1387..1471    +  CDS            large T antigen (fragment): large T antigen from SV40 (simian virus 40)
   1494..1615    +  polyA_signal   SV40 poly(A) signal: SV40 polyadenylation signal
   1649..2077    -  rep_origin     f1 ori (sequence partly withheld): f1 bacteriophage origin of replication; arrow indicates direction of (+) strand synthesis
   2104..2208    +  promoter       AmpR promoter: bla
   2210..2567    +  promoter       SV40 promoter: SV40 enhancer and early promoter
   2602..3396    +  CDS            NeoR/KanR: aminoglycoside phosphotransferase from Tn5; aph(3')-II (or nptII); confers resistance to neomycin, kanamycin, and G418 (Geneticin®)
   3417..3569    +  CDS            ble (fragment): BLE_KLEPN - Experimental evidence at protein level: Swiss-Prot protein existence level 1. Binding protein with a strong affinity to the bleomycin family of antibiotics. Binds to CL990; an antimitotic-antibiotic compound. From Klebsiella pneumoniae.
   3628..3675    +  polyA_signal   HSV TK poly(A) signal: herpes simplex virus thymidine kinase polyadenylation signal (Cole and Stacy, 1985)
   3766..3782    -  polyA_signal   bGH poly(A) signal (fragment): bovine growth hormone polyadenylation signal
   4004..4592    +  rep_origin     ori: high-copy-number ColE1/pMB1/pBR322/pUC origin of replication
   4707..4751    +  enhancer       CMV enhancer (fragment): human cytomegalovirus immediate early enhancer
