[The description below was written by a language model from this plasmid's Addgene catalogue record and pLannotate feature annotations shown in this document.]
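Description:
PM-B is a mammalian expression plasmid built on the mEmerald-C1 backbone, in which the mEmerald coding sequence was replaced by Gibson assembly with ddGFP B, the "B" partner of a synthetic dimerization-dependent fluorescent protein pair. The insert is driven by the human cytomegalovirus immediate early enhancer and promoter and is followed by a remnant multiple cloning site and an SV40 polyadenylation signal. At its N-terminus, ddGFP B carries the short membrane-targeting sequence of human GAP43, which anchors the protein to the cytosolic face of the plasma membrane.

The automated annotation labels the roughly 670 bp open reading frame as dTomato. This most likely reflects sequence similarity, since dimerization-dependent fluorescent proteins were engineered from the Discosoma red protein lineage, and the catalogue entry identifies the insert as ddGFP B. Several small fragment hits (9xHis, large T antigen, ble, bGH poly(A)) look like incidental partial matches to backbone sequence rather than functional elements.

The plasmid is maintained at high copy in E. coli through a ColE1/pUC-type origin and selected with kanamycin. The Tn5 NeoR/KanR gene sits behind tandem bacterial (bla) and SV40 early promoters and ends in an HSV TK polyadenylation signal, so the same marker can confer G418 resistance in mammalian cells. An f1 origin is also present.

The construct belongs to a toolkit for visualizing membrane contact sites. In dimerization-dependent systems the B copy is not itself the fluorescent species. It binds and brightens a fluorogenic A partner, so signal would be expected where plasma membrane-anchored B comes close to an A copy targeted to another organelle, reporting contact site dynamics in living cells.
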