Addgene plasmid #209876: PM-B
Purpose: Dimerization dependent fluorescent protein B anchored to cytosolic face of the plasma membrane with the N-terminal targeting sequence of human GAP43
Depositing lab: Sarah Cohen. Publication: Contact-FP: A Dimerization-Dependent Fluorescent Protein Toolkit for Visualizing Membrane Contact Site Dynamics. Miner GE, Smith SY, Showalter WK, So CM, Ragusa JV, Powers AE, Zanellati MC, Hsu CH, Marchan MF, Cohen S. Contact (Thousand Oaks). 2024 Feb 4;7:25152564241228911. doi: 10.1177/25152564241228911. eCollection 2024 Jan-Dec. PubMed 38327561.
Backbone
  Vector backbone: mEmerald-C1
  Vector type: Mammalian Expression
Growth in bacteria
  Bacterial resistance: Kanamycin, 50 μg/mL
  Growth temperature: 37°C
  Growth strain: DH5alpha
  Copy number: High Copy
Gene/Insert
  Gene/Insert name: ddGFP B
  Species: Synthetic
  Promoter: CMV
  Tag / fusion protein: Targeting domain of Gap43 MLCCMRRTKQVEKNDDQKI (N terminal on insert)
  Cloning method: Gibson Cloning
Terms and licenses: Academic/Nonprofit Terms; Industry Terms: Not Available to Industry
Depositor comments: mEmerald was replaced with ddGFP B
How to cite: PM-B was a gift from Sarah Cohen (Addgene plasmid # 209876 ; http://n2t.net/addgene:209876 ; RRID:Addgene_209876)
