>Addgene plasmid #209876 | PM-B | depositor partial sequence | sequence record 409297 | ddGFP B gene
GCCACCATCAAAGAGTTCATGCGCTTCAAGGTGCGCATGGAGGGCTCCATGAACGGCCACGAGTTCGAGA
TCGAGGGCGAGGGCGAGGGCCGCCCCTACGAGGGCACCCAGACCGCCAAGCTGAAGGTGACCAAGGGCGG
CCCCCTGCCCTTTGCCTGGGACATCCTGTCCCCCCAGATCATGTACGGCTCCAAAGCGTACGTGAGGCAC
CCCGCCGACATCCCCGATTACAAGAAGCTGCCCTTCCCCGAGGGCTTCAAGTGGGAGCGCGTGATGAACT
TCGAAGACGGCGGTCTGGTGACCGTTACCCAGGACTCCTCCCTGCAGGACGGCACGCTGATCTGCAAGGT
GAAGATTCGCGGCACCAACTTCCCCCCCGACGGCCCCGTAATGCAGAAGAAGACCATGGGCTGGGAGGCC
TCCACCGAGATGCTGTACCCCAAGGACGGCGTGCTGAAGGGCCATAGCTATCAGGCCCTGAAGCTGAAGG
ACGGCGGCCACTACCTGGTGGAGTTCGAGACCATCTACATGGCCAAGAAGCCCGTGCAACTGCCCGGCGA
TTACTGTGTGGACACCAAGCTGGACATCACCTCCCACAACGAGGACTACACCATCGTGGAACAGTACGGG
CGCTCCGAGGGCCGCCACCGTCTGGGCATGGACGAGCGGTACAAG
