>Addgene plasmid #209876 | PM-B | depositor partial sequence | sequence record 409298 | Gap43 targeting domain
ATGCTGTGCTGTATGAGAAGAACCAAACAGGTTGAAAAAAATGATGACGACCAAAAGATT
